Addgene plasmid #149586: pBbdCas9B(-10TC)_arr2
Purpose: (Empty Backbone) parental, all-in-one CRISPRi vector for B. burgdorferi, parental for gRNA cloning
Depositing lab: Christine Jacobs-Wagner. Depositing organization: Stanford University. Publication: A CRISPR interference platform for selective downregulation of gene expression in Borrelia burgdorferi. Takacs CN, Scott M, Chang Y, Kloos ZA, Irnov I, Rosa PA, Liu J, Jacobs-Wagner C. Appl Environ Microbiol. 2020 Nov 30. pii: AEM.02519-20. doi: 10.1128/AEM.02519-20. PubMed 33257311.
Backbone
  Vector backbone: pBbdCas9B(-10TC)
  Backbone manufacturer: CJW lab
  Modifications to backbone: dCas9, lacI, arr2
  Vector type: Bacterial Expression, CRISPR
  Selectable markers: Rifampicin
Growth in bacteria
  Bacterial resistance: Blasticidin, 100 μg/mL
  Growth temperature: 30°C
  Growth strain: NEB 5-alpha F' Iq
  Copy number: High Copy
Gene/Insert
  Gene/Insert name: None
  Promoter: PflaB, PpQE30
  Cloning method: Restriction Enzyme; 5′ cloning site Unknown (unknown if destroyed); 3′ cloning site Unknown (unknown if destroyed)
  Sequencing primers: 5′ Unknown
Terms and licenses: Academic/Nonprofit Terms; Industry Terms: Not Available to Industry
How to cite: pBbdCas9B(-10TC)_arr2 was a gift from Christine Jacobs-Wagner (Addgene plasmid # 149586 ; http://n2t.net/addgene:149586 ; RRID:Addgene_149586)
