[The description below was written by a language model from this plasmid's Addgene catalogue record, the feature table of its GenBank file and pLannotate feature annotations shown in this document.]
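Description:
pBbdCas9B(-10TC)_arr2 is an all-in-one CRISPR interference shuttle vector for Borrelia burgdorferi, deposited as an empty parental backbone into which guide RNA cassettes are to be cloned; no sgRNA element is annotated in either feature table. It replicates in E. coli through a high-copy ColE1-type origin. A roughly 3.3 kb block labelled bb-ORF123-IRS is a Borrelia-derived region that presumably supports maintenance in the spirochete, although the record does not spell out its function.

Two resistance cassettes are present. The first is a blasticidin S deaminase gene (bsdBb) driven by the Borrelia flgB promoter, and blasticidin is listed as the bacterial selection. The second is arr2, a rifampicin ADP-ribosylating transferase of Klebsiella pneumoniae origin, which matches the rifampicin marker in the catalogue entry.

The functional payload is catalytically dead Streptococcus pyogenes Cas9, which binds DNA under guide RNA direction without cutting and so blocks transcription of the targeted gene. It is expressed from PpQE30, a T5-type promoter with lac operator sites and a downstream ribosome binding site. A synthetic lacI gene sits in the opposite orientation, followed by a terminator, and supplies the repressor, so dCas9 expression is IPTG-inducible. The catalogue lists PflaB as a second promoter. It is not annotated, but a detected fliD fragment upstream of lacI suggests it may drive the repressor. The "-10TC" in the name implies an altered -10 promoter element, but the record does not explain it.

The depositor's GenBank file (10,969 bp) carries a leftover definition line describing an inducible luciferase construct, and it differs slightly in length from the sequenced record (10,925 nt). No luciferase gene is annotated in either.
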