LOCUS       CJW7233_pBbdCas9 10969 bp ds-DNA circular 12-APR-2020
DEFINITION  Inducible luciferase construct for Bb.
ACCESSION   urn.local...f-82pymqq
VERSION     urn.local...f-82pymqq
KEYWORDS    .
SOURCE
  ORGANISM  .
COMMENT
COMMENT
COMMENT     ApEinfo:methylated:1
FEATURES             Location/Qualifiers
     CDS             complement(4036..5118)
                     /created_by="User"
                     /modified_by="User"
                     /locus_tag="synthetic lacI"
                     /label="synthetic lacI"
                     /ApEinfo_label="synthetic lacI"
                     /ApEinfo_fwdcolor="cyan"
                     /ApEinfo_revcolor="#f8c6f9"
                     /ApEinfo_graphicformat="arrow_data {{0 1 2 0 0 -1} {} 0}
                     width 5 offset 0"
     CDS             5476..9621
                     /locus_tag="dCas9"
                     /label="dCas9"
                     /ApEinfo_label="dCas9"
                     /ApEinfo_fwdcolor="cyan"
                     /ApEinfo_revcolor="#f8c6f9"
                     /ApEinfo_graphicformat="arrow_data {{0 1 2 0 0 -1} {} 0}
                     width 5 offset 0"
     terminator      complement(3944..4000)
                     /locus_tag="Terminator"
                     /label="Terminator"
                     /ApEinfo_label="Terminator"
                     /ApEinfo_fwdcolor="#9d1b1c"
                     /ApEinfo_revcolor="#9d1b1c"
                     /ApEinfo_graphicformat="arrow_data {{0 1 2 0 0 -1} {} 0}
                     width 5 offset 0"
     rep_origin      10245..10958
                     /locus_tag="ColE1 Ori"
                     /label="ColE1 Ori"
                     /ApEinfo_label="ColE1 Ori"
                     /ApEinfo_fwdcolor="#999999"
                     /ApEinfo_revcolor="#999999"
                     /ApEinfo_graphicformat="arrow_data {{0 1 2 0 0 -1} {} 0}
                     width 5 offset 0"
     misc_feature    12..3294
                     /locus_tag="bb-ORF123-IRS"
                     /label="bb-ORF123-IRS"
                     /ApEinfo_label="bb-ORF123-IRS"
                     /ApEinfo_fwdcolor="cyan"
                     /ApEinfo_revcolor="green"
                     /ApEinfo_graphicformat="arrow_data {{0 1 2 0 0 -1} {} 0}
                     width 5 offset 0"
     misc_feature    3480..3929
                     /note="rifampicin ADP-ribosylating transferase (Klebsiella
                     pneumoniae) ADI49225.1"
                     /locus_tag="rifampicin ADP-ribosylating transferase arr2"
                     /label="rifampicin ADP-ribosylating transferase arr2"
                     /ApEinfo_label="rifampicin ADP-ribosylating transferase
                     arr2"
                     /ApEinfo_fwdcolor="#7eff74"
                     /ApEinfo_revcolor="#7eff74"
                     /ApEinfo_graphicformat="arrow_data {{0 1 2 0 0 -1} {} 0}
                     width 5 offset 0"
     RBS             5460..5466
                     /created_by="User"
                     /modified_by="User"
                     /locus_tag="RBS"
                     /label="RBS"
                     /ApEinfo_label="RBS"
                     /ApEinfo_fwdcolor="cyan"
                     /ApEinfo_revcolor="cyan"
                     /ApEinfo_graphicformat="arrow_data {{0 1 2 0 0 -1} {} 0}
                     width 5 offset 0"
     promoter        9644..9793
                     /locus_tag="PflgB"
                     /label="PflgB"
                     /ApEinfo_label="PflgB"
                     /ApEinfo_fwdcolor="#346ee0"
                     /ApEinfo_revcolor="#346ee0"
                     /ApEinfo_graphicformat="arrow_data {{0 1 2 0 0 -1} {} 0}
                     width 5 offset 0"
     promoter        5368..5472
                     /locus_tag="PpQE30"
                     /label="PpQE30"
                     /ApEinfo_label="PpQE30"
                     /ApEinfo_fwdcolor="#346ee0"
                     /ApEinfo_revcolor="#346ee0"
                     /ApEinfo_graphicformat="arrow_data {{0 1 2 0 0 -1} {} 0}
                     width 5 offset 0"
     misc_feature    9794..10192
                     /locus_tag="bsdBb"
                     /label="bsdBb"
                     /ApEinfo_label="bsdBb"
                     /ApEinfo_fwdcolor="cyan"
                     /ApEinfo_revcolor="green"
                     /ApEinfo_graphicformat="arrow_data {{0 1 2 0 0 -1} {} 0}
                     width 5 offset 0"
ORIGIN
        1 cctgcactag atccccggca agttcatcct tagggtttcc atatctctta aaaagtcaat
       61 ttctgcttga ttaatttctt gtggattatt gtttttgcgg tttttcattt tttatctcct
      121 tgagtattga attttttctt atatataaat atatagcaaa aactattttt gccaactttt
      181 ttacaaaaaa ttttttatta aaacacttag ggctttgcta aattctcttt taaaagaact
      241 tagtaaagcc ctatggattt aagaactgat tatacttacg tagtaaaaat actacagata
      301 ttaatagtat agaccatatc aaaatcataa tcaatttata tttatctaaa attgtagtcc
      361 atacaaaata caaaaaaatt aggtttttct aaattctatt ttaaaagaac ttagtaacac
      421 ctaatctcta aattacttac aaaattctaa aattagattt ttagttcttc atatttcttt
      481 aaaagttttt taagaaaatc tttttgattt tcaaaaattt catgcatcat aaaactagta
      541 aatttggatt tttttttgta aaaatcataa ctttcttggg ttttaagttg aaatcttaat
      601 ggttttattg gattttgcct agattttttt aacgccggac tttctttatc ttttataaaa
      661 ttataagaat ttttaatacc attttctatt aaataatctt cttttataag cccctcttgc
      721 agtgcagttg ctaatcttaa atacttatac gcttgagttt ttgctacatc aaagtctttt
      781 ataaaatcaa gaaaagtttt ataaccatca aatttataat attgattatc ttttatttct
      841 tttaaaattt taatattttc caccctgtgg aatatttctt ttttgaaatt gtcatttaac
      901 ttttccttta gtgtcttgta ataagaaatt ttactttcat taatcattaa attttgttca
      961 acataagtat ctatcttttt tgttaaaact ttaacaacac gttttttttc cataaaaatt
     1021 ttcctttatt tttgcaacat tttccttaat tgatataatt gttactattt tagatttttt
     1081 aatatccact taagaattaa tccctcacta gaatattttt tattatagaa ttcatataca
     1141 tgtttttcta aatctataaa tttatcaaca attgctttat tatagggtgt atctatcttt
     1201 tcttttctta ataatcgtct catattcttt aaataacaac aaacactgcc ggttttaaac
     1261 ctaaattcta tgtaatatat ttttgaaaaa gtatatacat tttcaacccc gtttatttca
     1321 tactttacaa aaacattatt tattggtttt ctataaccat agtaaatgcc taaaaatttg
     1381 tccccgtctt tcataggata tagataaagt ttttgaatct ctgatttatc taataatttt
     1441 tcaaaaaaaa ttatacaccg cttttgtttg ttactaacta ctctatgcaa tgcctttaat
     1501 atttttgtgt gatatatatt tttatcacct tttttttctt tcagcaggaa gatactttct
     1561 tttggaaatt taattttttg ttcatttatt cttgcagcct taagtccgat tttcatattt
     1621 aatccttata tagcctttct atttaattct tttaaactca ataaactttt ttggtttttc
     1681 attagttcta ataattcgca ataatatgtg caaaacactt tattgtattc tattttcttt
     1741 tggttattca aatattcttt tataattggc tttagaagtt caatatttac ttcttttttt
     1801 agttgttcaa taaggatatt gaaaatgttt gtttttaaat cttgataatt ttgttgagaa
     1861 ttttcttttt ttctttcaat tgacttctct aatttacgct ttatattgtt taaatcgcta
     1921 tatttatgac tttcaataat aaaatgaggc ttaaatttgt aattttcgta tattttttgg
     1981 aaacttgttt ctaattgttt agaattatat tcattttttt caaattcttt ttgagtgttg
     2041 catagaattt cctttaattt ttcttgtttt tctttcatac aagatttagt aaaatgtata
     2101 tttttatttt ttagtaattt aatttctatt atttttatga ttttaagtat tttgattata
     2161 ttatctttat caatatttaa attgaataaa attgtaagaa aaattgaaag aattttttta
     2221 cataaaaagt tacatttatt gaagtaattt cttacttgat acttttctat ttcattaatc
     2281 tttctttctt cttttatatt atttttatta tttaaacact cctttaaatc tacactccca
     2341 tttttagtaa atctatcttt aaggcccctt gaaactctat tttgaaatct taaatctttt
     2401 ttttcttgaa agtatttata gattttttgg taacattctt tttttgaaaa attaagttga
     2461 tagtatattt cggtccccaa atttacccct aagtgtttgt gataattagt tgtgacttta
     2521 aattcttttt ctaatttgta aaggtaattt tgcagtgttt ttagtttaac gggtgtttga
     2581 ctatttcttt taaggttttc attaaagtaa tagagtatgt ttttttgtgt gtatttctta
     2641 tatgttttat ttatgtacgc tagtgttgag ataagaacta ctaatttata ctgtaattta
     2701 ttgtagcaag ttgtggtttt actggttttg tttatattag ataagttttc catttatagc
     2761 tccttgaata ccggattttt tatctataaa gtatatatat cacaattttg atttaaaagt
     2821 aaattctttt tttaaaaata caaaaatttt ttataaatta tatagaccat gatattgtat
     2881 taatactaat tgattttaat ttaaggttga actaaaataa acatagtttt gtagaaaata
     2941 atttttcatt attttgctac ttgatattgg atcgtaaaaa tattagggct ttacaaagtt
     3001 cttttaaaag agaatttagt aaagccctaa gtcttttaat aaaaaatttt ttgtaaaaaa
     3061 gttggcaaaa atagtttttg ctatatattt atatataaga aaaaattcaa tactcaagga
     3121 gataaaaaat ggaaaactta aacaataatc cacaaaaaat taatcaaata aataagcaaa
     3181 ctaattttat tggttttgaa aattttatag aacttgataa tcaagttaat caaactaaag
     3241 aaaaaagtaa attaagtaag ataggtaaga aattacccgg aataagcagt caagtctagt
     3301 ctagtgcggc cgcatggctt gttatgactg tttttttggg gtacagtcta tgcctcgggc
     3361 atccaagcag caagcgcgtt acgccgtggg tcgatgtttg atgttatgga gcagcaacga
     3421 tgttacgcag cagggcagtc gccctaaaac aaagttaaac atcatgagga ggtaacgtca
     3481 tggtaaaaga ttggattcct atttctcatg ataattataa acaagtacaa ggaccatttt
     3541 atcatggaac taaagctaat ttagcaattg gtgatttact aactacagga tttatttctc
     3601 attttgaaga tggtcgaatt cttaaacata tttatttttc agctttaatg gaaccagcag
     3661 tttggggagc tgaacttgct atgtcactat ctggtcttga aggtcgtggt tatatatata
     3721 tagttgaacc aacaggacca tttgaagatg atccaaatct tacaaataaa aaatttcctg
     3781 gtaatccaac acaatcttat agaacttgtg aacctttaag aattgttggt gttgttgaag
     3841 attgggaagg acatcctgtt gaattaataa gaggaatgtt agattcatta gaagatttaa
     3901 aacgtcgtgg tttacatgtt attgaagatt aaCCTggcgc gccaaataat gcccgtgtcc
     3961 ctgttgaata gggacacggt tttttaacaa tttttttatt cctaggcctt agtggccggt
     4021 acccggggat ccttattact ggccgctttc tagcctggat acttgtctgg ctagttgcat
     4081 tagagagtca gctagagccc tagggctagc tgtttgtgta ttcggagcca gtgtagtttt
     4141 tctttttact aacgatacgg gtaataattg attgcctttt acagcctgac cttgagacaa
     4201 ttgcaaaagt ctgtccacag aggtttgacc taataatcta aaatcttgtt tgatagtagt
     4261 aagtggaggt atgtagcaac tagaatcttc tgtatcatca taacccacaa ctgaaatatc
     4321 agccccaact ctaagtccac tttcagtaat agctcgcata gctcctaaag ccatttgatc
     4381 attagcaact aacatagcag tagggacaat gccttcattt aacatttgca ttgtttgctg
     4441 aaatcctgac atagcagacc aatctccttc tctttctgct attggttgta tttgatttct
     4501 tgttaaatac ttgtgccatc ctgctaatct caatctggca cttactgaac ttaagggacc
     4561 tgcaagTagT gcaatttgtt gatggcctaa tgcaacaagg tgttcaactc ctaaccttgt
     4621 tccatcttcg tgagaaaaaa ttatagagtt tattggggtt tggtccgaca catccaaaaa
     4681 caatgctgga acattagtac atgctgcttc aactgcaatc gcatcttggt catcaagagg
     4741 ataattaatt ataagtccac taacacgttg agctaataaa ttatgtactg ctgccttaca
     4801 agcctctaca cctgatctct caaccattga tacaacaacg cttgcaccaa gttgatcagc
     4861 tctcgattta attgcggcta caatttgact aggcgcatgt aatgcaagtg atgatgtggc
     4921 aactccaatt aaaagtgatt gtttccccgc aagttgctga gcaacgcgat ttggtatata
     4981 attcaactct gccatagctg cttcaacctt ctctcttgtt tttgcagata catgacttgc
     5041 ttggttcaca actctcgaaa ccgtttggta gctaaccccg gcatattcag caacatcata
     5101 caaagtaaca ggtttcatgg atcattcctc catgataaaa tttaaatttc tgactttggc
     5161 aaatcctttt gcctgttaaa aagaatagca caaaaattaa aaaaaaagaa acgcaaatag
     5221 caatagcatt aaaaataatt attattattt atttctttga ttaaaatcaa aagcctttaa
     5281 tgtattttct tgatctttca tgcgcttaac ggtaaaatcc aaggtattaa gttcaccttc
     5341 cacttttctc tctctatctt ctctagaaaa tcataaaaaa tttatttgct ttgtgagcgg
     5401 ataacaatta taaCagattc aattgtgagc ggataacaat ttcacacaga attcattaaa
     5461 gaggagaaat tacatatgga taagaaatac tcaataggct tagctatcgg cacaaatagc
     5521 gtcggatggg cggtgatcac tgatgaatat aaggttccgt ctaaaaagtt caaggttctg
     5581 ggaaatacag accgccacag tatcaaaaaa aatcttatag gggctctttt atttgacagt
     5641 ggagagacag cggaagcgac tcgtctcaaa cggacagctc gtagaaggta tacacgtcgg
     5701 aagaatcgta tttgttatct acaggagatt ttttcaaatg agatggcgaa agtagatgat
     5761 agtttctttc atcgacttga agagtctttt ttggtggaag aagacaagaa gcatgaacgt
     5821 catcctattt ttggaaatat agtagatgaa gttgcttatc atgagaaata tccaactatc
     5881 tatcatctgc gaaaaaaatt ggtagattct actgataaag cggatttgcg cttaatctat
     5941 ttggccttag cgcatatgat taagtttcgt ggtcattttt tgattgaggg agatttaaat
     6001 cctgataata gtgatgtgga caaactattt atccagttgg tacaaaccta caatcaatta
     6061 tttgaagaaa accctattaa cgcaagtgga gtagatgcta aagcgattct ttctgcacga
     6121 ttgagtaaat caagacgatt agaaaatctc attgctcagc tccccggtga gaagaaaaat
     6181 ggcttatttg ggaatctcat tgctttgtca ttgggtttga cccctaattt taaatcaaat
     6241 tttgatttgg cagaagatgc taaattacag ctttcaaaag atacttacga tgatgattta
     6301 gataatttat tggcgcaaat tggagatcaa tatgctgatt tgtttttggc agctaagaat
     6361 ttatcagatg ctattttact ttcagatatc ctaagagtaa atactgaaat aactaaggct
     6421 cccctatcag cttcaatgat taaacgctac gatgaacatc atcaagactt gactctttta
     6481 aaagctttag ttcgacaaca acttccagaa aagtataaag aaatcttttt tgatcaatca
     6541 aaaaacggat atgcaggtta tattgatggg ggagctagcc aagaagaatt ttataaattt
     6601 atcaaaccaa ttttagaaaa aatggatggt actgaggaat tattggtgaa actaaatcgt
     6661 gaagatttgc tgcgcaagca acggaccttt gacaacggct ctattcccca tcaaattcac
     6721 ttgggtgagc tgcatgctat tttgagaaga caagaagact tttatccatt tttaaaagac
     6781 aatcgtgaga agattgaaaa aatcttgact tttcgaattc cttattatgt tggtccattg
     6841 gcgcgtggca atagtcgttt tgcatggatg actcggaagt ctgaagaaac aattacccca
     6901 tggaattttg aagaagttgt cgataaaggt gcttcagctc aatcatttat tgaacgcatg
     6961 acaaactttg ataaaaatct tccaaatgaa aaagtactac caaaacatag tttgctttat
     7021 gagtatttta cggtttataa cgaattgaca aaggtcaaat atgttactga aggaatgcga
     7081 aaaccagcat ttctttcagg tgaacagaag aaagccattg ttgatttact cttcaaaaca
     7141 aatcgaaaag taaccgttaa gcaattaaaa gaagattatt tcaaaaaaat agaatgtttt
     7201 gatagtgttg aaatttcagg agttgaagat agatttaatg cttcattagg tacctaccat
     7261 gatttgctaa aaattattaa agataaagat tttttggata atgaagaaaa tgaagatatc
     7321 ttagaggata ttgttttaac attgacctta tttgaagata gggagatgat tgaggaaaga
     7381 cttaaaacat atgctcacct ctttgatgat aaggtgatga aacagcttaa acgtcgccgt
     7441 tatactggtt ggggacgttt gtctcgaaaa ttgattaatg gtattaggga taagcaatct
     7501 ggcaaaacaa tattagattt tttgaaatca gatggttttg ccaatcgcaa ttttatgcag
     7561 ctgatccatg atgatagttt gacatttaaa gaagacattc aaaaagcaca agtgtctgga
     7621 caaggcgata gtttacatga acatattgca aatttagctg gtagccctgc tattaaaaaa
     7681 ggtattttac agactgtaaa agttgttgat gaattggtca aagtaatggg gcggcataag
     7741 ccagaaaata tcgttattga aatggcacgt gaaaatcaga caactcaaaa gggccagaaa
     7801 aattcgcgag agcgtatgaa acgaatcgaa gaaggtatca aagaattagg aagtcagatt
     7861 cttaaagagc atcctgttga aaatactcaa ttgcaaaatg aaaagctcta tctctattat
     7921 ctccaaaatg gaagagacat gtatgtggac caagaattag atattaatcg tttaagtgat
     7981 tatgatgtcg atgccattgt tccacaaagt ttccttaaag acgattcaat agacaataag
     8041 gtcttaacgc gttctgataa aaatcgtggt aaatcggata acgttccaag tgaagaagta
     8101 gtcaaaaaga tgaaaaacta ttggagacaa cttctaaacg ccaagttaat cactcaacgt
     8161 aagtttgata atttaacgaa agctgaacgt ggaggtttga gtgaacttga taaagctggt
     8221 tttatcaaac gccaattggt tgaaactcgc caaatcacta agcatgtggc acaaattttg
     8281 gatagtcgca tgaatactaa atacgatgaa aatgataaac ttattcgaga ggttaaagtg
     8341 attaccttaa aatctaaatt agtttctgac ttccgaaaag atttccaatt ctataaagta
     8401 cgtgagatta acaattacca tcatgcccat gatgcgtatc taaatgccgt cgttggaact
     8461 gctttgatta agaaatatcc aaaacttgaa tcggagtttg tctatggtga ttataaagtt
     8521 tatgatgttc gtaaaatgat tgctaagtct gagcaagaaa taggcaaagc aaccgcaaaa
     8581 tatttctttt actctaatat catgaacttc ttcaaaacag aaattacact tgcaaatgga
     8641 gagattcgca aacgccctct aatcgaaact aatggggaaa ctggagaaat tgtctgggat
     8701 aaagggcgag attttgccac agtgcgcaaa gtattgtcca tgccccaagt caatattgtc
     8761 aagaaaacag aagtacagac aggcggattc tccaaggagt caattttacc aaaaagaaat
     8821 tcggacaagc ttattgctcg taaaaaagac tgggatccaa aaaaatatgg tggttttgat
     8881 agtccaacgg tagcttattc agtcctagtg gttgctaagg tggaaaaagg gaaatcgaag
     8941 aagttaaaat ccgttaaaga gttactaggg atcacaatta tggaaagaag ttcctttgaa
     9001 aaaaatccga ttgacttttt agaagctaaa ggatataagg aagttaaaaa agacttaatc
     9061 attaaactac ctaaatatag tctttttgag ttagaaaacg gtcgtaaacg gatgctggct
     9121 agtgccggag aattacaaaa aggaaatgag ctggctctgc caagcaaata tgtgaatttt
     9181 ttatatttag ctagtcatta tgaaaagttg aagggtagtc cagaagataa cgaacaaaaa
     9241 caattgtttg tggagcagca taagcattat ttagatgaga ttattgagca aatcagtgaa
     9301 ttttctaagc gtgttatttt agcagatgcc aatttagata aagttcttag tgcatataac
     9361 aaacatagag acaaaccaat acgtgaacaa gcagaaaata ttattcattt atttacgttg
     9421 acgaatcttg gagctcccgc tgcttttaaa tattttgata caacaattga tcgtaaacga
     9481 tatacgtcta caaaagaagt tttagatgcc actcttatcc atcaatccat cactggtctt
     9541 tatgaaacac gcattgattt gagtcagcta ggaggtgaca cgcgtttgga gcaagtgaag
     9601 ttctggaggg ataaaaatta ataaaagctt gatcagatcC cagctttttt ttgaagtgcc
     9661 tggcagtaag ttgaaaaaat ttgaaataaa cttggactat gttaataaaa aaatacaaat
     9721 taacgaacaa aaagatttga attattatat aatttagtta aaagcaattt taaatgaggg
     9781 aggtttccat catATGGCTA AACCTTTAAG TCAAGAAGAA AGTACTTTAA TTGAAAGAGC
     9841 TACTGCTACT ATTAATAGTA TTCCTATTAG TGAAGATTAT AGTGTTGCTA GTGCTGCTTT
     9901 AAGTAGTGAT GGTAGAATTT TTACTGGTGT TAATGTTTAT CATTTTACTG GTGGTCCTTG
     9961 TGCTGAATTA GTTGTTTTAG GTACTGCCGC CGCTGCTGCT GCTGGTAATC TCACTTGTAT
    10021 TGTTGCTATT GGTAATGAAA ATAGAGGTAT TTTAAGTCCT TGTGGTAGAT GTAGACAAGT
    10081 TTTATTAGAT TTACATCCTG GTATTAAAGC TATTGTTAAA GATAGTGATG GTCAACCTAC
    10141 TGCTGTTGGT ATTAGAGAAT TATTACCTAG TGGTTATGTT TGGGAAGGTT AAtgacgtcg
    10201 ccggagcggt cgagttctgg accgaccggc tcgggttctc atgaccaaaa tcccttaacg
    10261 tgagttttcg ttccactgag cgtcagaccc cgtagaaaag atcaaaggat cttcttgaga
    10321 tccttttttt ctgcgcgtaa tctgctgctt gcaaacaaaa aaaccaccgc taccagcggt
    10381 ggtttgtttg ccggatcaag agctaccaac tctttttccg aaggtaactg gcttcagcag
    10441 agcgcagata ccaaatactg tccttctagt gtagccgtag ttaggccacc acttcaagaa
    10501 ctctgtagca ccgcctacat acctcgctct gctaatcctg ttaccagtgg ctgctgccag
    10561 tggcgataag tcgtgtctta ccgggttgga ctcaagacga tagttaccgg ataaggcgca
    10621 gcggtcgggc tgaacggggg gttcgtgcac acagcccagc ttggagcgaa cgacctacac
    10681 cgaactgaga tacctacagc gtgagctatg agaaagcgcc acgcttcccg aagggagaaa
    10741 ggcggacagg tatccggtaa gcggcagggt cggaacagga gagcgcacga gggagcttcc
    10801 agggggaaac gcctggtatc tttatagtcc tgtcgggttt cgccacctct gacttgagcg
    10861 tcgatttttg tgatgctcgt caggggggcg gagcctatgg aaaaacgcca gcaacgcggc
    10921 ctttttacgg ttcctgggct tttgctggcc ttttgctcac atgttcttt
//
