Features (pLannotate 1.2.2; 10 found; start..end, strand, type, name):
      9..51      +  promoter       T5 promoter: bacteriophage T5 promoter for E. coli RNA polymerase, with embedded lac operator
     59..79      +  protein_bind   lac operator (fragment): The lac repressor binds to the lac operator to inhibit transcription in E. coli. This inhibition can be relieved by adding lactose or isopropyl-β-D-thiogalactopyranoside (IPTG). lac repressor encoded by lacI
    114..4218    +  CDS            dCas9 (fragment): catalytically dead mutant of the Cas9 endonuclease from the Streptococcus pyogenes Type II CRISPR/Cas system RNA-guided DNA-binding protein that lacks endonuclease activity due to the D10A mutation in the RuvC catalytic domain and the H840A mutation in the HNH catalytic domain
   4228..4353    +  CDS            hslU (fragment): HSLU_BORBU - Protein inferred from homology: Swiss-Prot protein existence level 3. ATPase subunit of a proteasome-like degradation complex; this subunit has chaperone activity. The binding of ATP and its subsequent hydrolysis by HslU are essential for unfolding of protein substrates subsequently hydrolyzed by HslV. HslU recognizes the N-terminal part of its protein substrates and unfolds these before they are guided to HslV for hydrolysis. From Borrelia burgdorferi (strain ATCC 35210 / B31 / CIP 102532 / DSM 4680).
   4402..4788    +  CDS            bsd: BSD_ASPTE - Experimental evidence at protein level: Swiss-Prot protein existence level 1. Catalyzes the deamination of the cytosine moiety of the antibiotics blasticidin S, cytomycin and acetylblasticidin S. From Aspergillus terreus.
   4793..4839    +  CDS            BleoR (fragment): antibiotic-binding protein; Sh ble from Streptoalloteichus hindustanus; confers resistance to bleomycin, phleomycin, and Zeocin™
   4914..5502    +  rep_origin     ori: high-copy-number ColE1/pMB1/pBR322/pUC origin of replication
   8970..9044    +  ncRNA          AAC AAD leader: Accession: RF02912 - putative aminoglycoside riboswitch / attI site
   9602..10681   -  CDS            lacI: LACI_ECOLI - Experimental evidence at protein level: Swiss-Prot protein existence level 1. Repressor of the lactose operon. Binds allolactose as an inducer. From Escherichia coli (strain K12).
  10811..10915   -  CDS            fliD (fragment): FLID_BORBU - Protein inferred from homology: Swiss-Prot protein existence level 3. Required for the morphogenesis and for the elongation of the flagellar filament by facilitating polymerization of the flagellin monomers at the tip of growing filament. Forms a capping structure, which prevents flagellin subunits (transported through the central channel of the flagellum) from leaking out without polymerization at the distal end (By similarity). From Borrelia burgdorferi (strain ATCC 35210 / B31 / CIP 102532 / DSM 4680).
>Addgene plasmid #149586 | pBbdCas9B(-10TC)_arr2 | addgene full sequence | sequence record 308843 | Addgene NGS Result
CTAGAAAATCATAAAAAATTTATTTGCTTTGTGAGCGGATAACAATTATAACAGATTCAATTGTGAGCGG
ATAACAATTTCACACAGAATTCATTAAAGAGGAGAAATTACATATGGATAAGAAATACTCAATAGGCTTA
GCTATCGGCACAAATAGCGTCGGATGGGCGGTGATCACTGATGAATATAAGGTTCCGTCTAAAAAGTTCA
AGGTTCTGGGAAATACAGACCGCCACAGTATCAAAAAAAATCTTATAGGGGCTCTTTTATTTGACAGTGG
AGAGACAGCGGAAGCGACTCGTCTCAAACGGACAGCTCGTAGAAGGTATACACGTCGGAAGAATCGTATT
TGTTATCTACAGGAGATTTTTTCAAATGAGATGGCGAAAGTAGATGATAGTTTCTTTCATCGACTTGAAG
AGTCTTTTTTGGTGGAAGAAGACAAGAAGCATGAACGTCATCCTATTTTTGGAAATATAGTAGATGAAGT
TGCTTATCATGAGAAATATCCAACTATCTATCATCTGCGAAAAAAATTGGTAGATTCTACTGATAAAGCG
GATTTGCGCTTAATCTATTTGGCCTTAGCGCATATGATTAAGTTTCGTGGTCATTTTTTGATTGAGGGAG
ATTTAAATCCTGATAATAGTGATGTGGACAAACTATTTATCCAGTTGGTACAAACCTACAATCAATTATT
TGAAGAAAACCCTATTAACGCAAGTGGAGTAGATGCTAAAGCGATTCTTTCTGCACGATTGAGTAAATCA
AGACGATTAGAAAATCTCATTGCTCAGCTCCCCGGTGAGAAGAAAAATGGCTTATTTGGGAATCTCATTG
CTTTGTCATTGGGTTTGACCCCTAATTTTAAATCAAATTTTGATTTGGCAGAAGATGCTAAATTACAGCT
TTCAAAAGATACTTACGATGATGATTTAGATAATTTATTGGCGCAAATTGGAGATCAATATGCTGATTTG
TTTTTGGCAGCTAAGAATTTATCAGATGCTATTTTACTTTCAGATATCCTAAGAGTAAATACTGAAATAA
CTAAGGCTCCCCTATCAGCTTCAATGATTAAACGCTACGATGAACATCATCAAGACTTGACTCTTTTAAA
AGCTTTAGTTCGACAACAACTTCCAGAAAAGTATAAAGAAATCTTTTTTGATCAATCAAAAAACGGATAT
GCAGGTTATATTGATGGGGGAGCTAGCCAAGAAGAATTTTATAAATTTATCAAACCAATTTTAGAAAAAA
TGGATGGTACTGAGGAATTATTGGTGAAACTAAATCGTGAAGATTTGCTGCGCAAGCAACGGACCTTTGA
CAACGGCTCTATTCCCCATCAAATTCACTTGGGTGAGCTGCATGCTATTTTGAGAAGACAAGAAGACTTT
TATCCATTTTTAAAAGACAATCGTGAGAAGATTGAAAAAATCTTGACTTTTCGAATTCCTTATTATGTTG
GTCCATTGGCGCGTGGCAATAGTCGTTTTGCATGGATGACTCGGAAGTCTGAAGAAACAATTACCCCATG
GAATTTTGAAGAAGTTGTCGATAAAGGTGCTTCAGCTCAATCATTTATTGAACGCATGACAAACTTTGAT
AAAAATCTTCCAAATGAAAAAGTACTACCAAAACATAGTTTGCTTTATGAGTATTTTACGGTTTATAACG
AATTGACAAAGGTCAAATATGTTACTGAAGGAATGCGAAAACCAGCATTTCTTTCAGGTGAACAGAAGAA
AGCCATTGTTGATTTACTCTTCAAAACAAATCGAAAAGTAACCGTTAAGCAATTAAAAGAAGATTATTTC
AAAAAAATAGAATGTTTTGATAGTGTTGAAATTTCAGGAGTTGAAGATAGATTTAATGCTTCATTAGGTA
CCTACCATGATTTGCTAAAAATTATTAAAGATAAAGATTTTTTGGATAATGAAGAAAATGAAGATATCTT
AGAGGATATTGTTTTAACATTGACCTTATTTGAAGATAGGGAGATGATTGAGGAAAGACTTAAAACATAT
GCTCACCTCTTTGATGATAAGGTGATGAAACAGCTTAAACGTCGCCGTTATACTGGTTGGGGACGTTTGT
CTCGAAAATTGATTAATGGTATTAGGGATAAGCAATCTGGCAAAACAATATTAGATTTTTTGAAATCAGA
TGGTTTTGCCAATCGCAATTTTATGCAGCTGATCCATGATGATAGTTTGACATTTAAAGAAGACATTCAA
AAAGCACAAGTGTCTGGACAAGGCGATAGTTTACATGAACATATTGCAAATTTAGCTGGTAGCCCTGCTA
TTAAAAAAGGTATTTTACAGACTGTAAAAGTTGTTGATGAATTGGTCAAAGTAATGGGGCGGCATAAGCC
AGAAAATATCGTTATTGAAATGGCACGTGAAAATCAGACAACTCAAAAGGGCCAGAAAAATTCGCGAGAG
CGTATGAAACGAATCGAAGAAGGTATCAAAGAATTAGGAAGTCAGATTCTTAAAGAGCATCCTGTTGAAA
ATACTCAATTGCAAAATGAAAAGCTCTATCTCTATTATCTCCAAAATGGAAGAGACATGTATGTGGACCA
AGAATTAGATATTAATCGTTTAAGTGATTATGATGTCGATGCCATTGTTCCACAAAGTTTCCTTAAAGAC
GATTCAATAGACAATAAGGTCTTAACGCGTTCTGATAAAAATCGTGGTAAATCGGATAACGTTCCAAGTG
AAGAAGTAGTCAAAAAGATGAAAAACTATTGGAGACAACTTCTAAACGCCAAGTTAATCACTCAACGTAA
GTTTGATAATTTAACGAAAGCTGAACGTGGAGGTTTGAGTGAACTTGATAAAGCTGGTTTTATCAAACGC
CAATTGGTTGAAACTCGCCAAATCACTAAGCATGTGGCACAAATTTTGGATAGTCGCATGAATACTAAAT
ACGATGAAAATGATAAACTTATTCGAGAGGTTAAAGTGATTACCTTAAAATCTAAATTAGTTTCTGACTT
CCGAAAAGATTTCCAATTCTATAAAGTACGTGAGATTAACAATTACCATCATGCCCATGATGCGTATCTA
AATGCCGTCGTTGGAACTGCTTTGATTAAGAAATATCCAAAACTTGAATCGGAGTTTGTCTATGGTGATT
ATAAAGTTTATGATGTTCGTAAAATGATTGCTAAGTCTGAGCAAGAAATAGGCAAAGCAACCGCAAAATA
TTTCTTTTACTCTAATATCATGAACTTCTTCAAAACAGAAATTACACTTGCAAATGGAGAGATTCGCAAA
CGCCCTCTAATCGAAACTAATGGGGAAACTGGAGAAATTGTCTGGGATAAAGGGCGAGATTTTGCCACAG
TGCGCAAAGTATTGTCCATGCCCCAAGTCAATATTGTCAAGAAAACAGAAGTCCAGACAGGCGGATTCTC
CAAGGAGTCAATTTTACCAAAAAGAAATTCGGACAAGCTTATTGCTCGTAAAAAAGACTGGGATCCAAAA
AAATATGGTGGTTTTGATAGTCCAACGGTAGCTTATTCAGTCCTAGTGGTTGCTAAGGTGGAAAAAGGGA
AATCGAAGAAGTTAAAATCCGTTAAAGAGTTACTAGGGATCACAATTCTGGAAAGAAGTTCCTTTGAAAA
AAATCCGATTGACTTTTTAGAAGCTAAAGGATATAAGGAAGTTAAAAAAGACTTAATCATTAAACTACCT
AAATATAGTCTTTTTGAGTTAGAAAACGGTCGTAAACGGATGCTGGCTAGTGCCGGAGAATTACAAAAAG
GAAATGAGCTGGCTCTGCCAAGCAAATATGTGAATTTTTTATATTTAGCTAGTCATTATGAAAAGTTGAA
GGGTAGTCCAGAAGATAACGAACAAAAACAATTGTTTGTGGAGCAGCATAAGCATTATTTAGATGAGATT
ATTGAGCAAATCAGTGAATTTTCTAAGCGTGTTATTTTAGCAGATGCCAATTTAGATAAAGTTCTTAGTG
CATATAACAAACATAGAGACAAACCAATACGTGAACAAGCAGAAAATATTATTCATTTATTTACGTTGAC
GAATCTTGGAGCTCCCGCTGCTTTTAAATATTTTGATACAACAATTGATCGTAAACGATATACGTCTACA
AAAGAAGTTTTAGATGCCACTCTTATCCATCAATCCATCACTGGTCTTTATGAAACACGCATTGATTTGA
GTCAGCTAGGAGGTGACTAATAAAAGCTTGATCAGATCCCAGCTTTTTTTTGAAGTGCCTGGCAGTAAGT
TGAAAAAATTTGAAATAAACTTGGACTATGTTAATAAAAAAATACAAATTAACGAACAAAAAGATTTGAA
TTATTATATAATTTAGTTAAAAGCAATTTTAAATGAGGGAGGTTTCCATCATATGGCTAAACCTTTAAGT
CAAGAAGAAAGTACTTTAATTGAAAGAGCTACTGCTACTATTAATAGTATTCCTATTAGTGAAGATTATA
GTGTTGCTAGTGCTGCTTTAAGTAGTGATGGTAGAATTTTTACTGGTGTTAATGTTTATCATTTTACTGG
TGGTCCTTGTGCTGAATTAGTTGTTTTAGGTACTGCCGCCGCTGCTGCTGCTGGTAATCTCACTTGTATT
GTTGCTATTGGTAATGAAAATAGAGGTATTTTAAGTCCTTGTGGTAGATGTAGACAAGTTTTATTAGATT
TACATCCTGGTATTAAAGCTATTGTTAAAGATAGTGATGGTCAACCTACTGCTGTTGGTATTAGAGAATT
ATTACCTAGTGGTTATGTTTGGGAAGGTTAATGACGTCGCCGGAGCGGTCGAGTTCTGGACCGACCGGCT
CGGGTTCTCATGACCAAAATCCCTTAACGTGAGTTTTCGTTCCACTGAGCGTCAGACCCCGTAGAAAAGA
TCAAAGGATCTTCTTGAGATCCTTTTTTTCTGCGCGTAATCTGCTGCTTGCAAACAAAAAAACCACCGCT
ACCAGCGGTGGTTTGTTTGCCGGATCAAGAGCTACCAACTCTTTTTCCGAAGGTAACTGGCTTCAGCAGA
GCGCAGATACCAAATACTGTTCTTCTAGTGTAGCCGTAGTTAGGCCACCACTTCAAGAACTCTGTAGCAC
CGCCTACATACCTCGCTCTGCTAATCCTGTTACCAGTGGCTGCTGCCAGTGGCGATAAGTCGTGTCTTAC
CGGGTTGGACTCAAGACGATAGTTACCGGATAAGGCGCAGCGGTCGGGCTGAACGGGGGGTTCGTGCACA
CAGCCCAGCTTGGAGCGAACGACCTACACCGAACTGAGATACCTACAGCGTGAGCTATGAGAAAGCGCCA
CGCTTCCCGAAGGGAGAAAGGCGGACAGGTATCCGGTAAGCGGCAGGGTCGGAACAGGAGAGCGCACGAG
GGAGCTTCCAGGGGGAAACGCCTGGTATCTTTATAGTCCTGTCGGGTTTCGCCACCTCTGACTTGAGCGT
CGATTTTTGTGATGCTCGTCAGGGGGGCGGAGCCTATGGAAAAACGCCAGCAACGCGGCCTTTTTACGGT
TCCTGGCCTTTTGCTGGCCTTTTGCTCACATGTTCTTTCCTGCACTAGATCCCCGGCAAGTTCATCCTTA
GGGTTTTCATATCTCTTAAAAAGTCAATTTCTGCTTGATTAATTTCTTGTGGATTATTGTTTTTGCGGTT
TTTCATTTTTTATCTCCTTGAGTATTGAATTTTTTCTTATATATAAATATATAGCAAAAACTATTTTTGC
CAACTTTTTTACAAAAAATTTTTTATTAAAACACTTAGGGCTTTGCTAAATTCTCTTTTAAAAGAACTTA
GTAAAGCCCTATGGATTTAAGAACTGATTATACTTACGTAGTAAAAATACTACAGATATTAATAGTATAG
ACCATATCAAAATCATAATCAATTTATATTTATCTAAAATTGTAGTCCATACAAAATACAAAAAAATTAG
GTTTTTCTAAATTCTATTTTAAAAGAACTTAGTAACACCTAATCTCTAAATTACTTACAAAATTCTAAAA
TTAGATTTTTAGTTCTTCATATTTCTTTAAAAGTTTTTTAAGAAAATCTTTTTGATTTTCAAAAATTTCA
TGCATCATAAAACTAGTAAATTTGGATTTTTTTTTGTAAAAATCATAACTTTCTTGGGTTTTAAGTTGAA
ATCTTAATGGTTTTATTGGATTTTGCCTAGATTTTTTTAACGCCGGACTTTCTTTATCTTTTATAAAATT
ATAAGAATTTTTAATACCATTTTCTATTAAATAATCTTCTTTTATAAGCCCCTCTTGCAGTGCAGTTGCT
AATCTTAAATACTTATACGCTTGAGTTTTTGCTACATCAAAGTCTTTTATAAAATCAAGAAAAGTTTTAT
AACCATCAAATTTATAATATTGATTATCTTTTATTTCTTTTAAAATTTTAATATTTTCCACCCTGTGGAA
TATTTCTTTTTTGAAATTGTCATTTAACTTTTCCTTTAGTGTCTTGTAATAAGAAATTTTACTTTCATTA
ATCATTAAATTTTGTTCAACATAAGTATCTATCTTTTTTGTTAAAACTTTAACAACACGTTTTTTTTCCA
TAAAAATTTTCCTTTATTTTTGCAACATTTTCCTTAATTGATATAATTGTTACTATTTTAGATTTTTTAA
TATCCACTTAAGAATTAATCCCTCACTAGAATATTTTTTATTATAGAATTCATATACATGTTTTTCTAAA
TCTATAAATTTATCAACAATTGCTTTATTATAGGGTGTATCTATCTTTTCTTTTCTTAATAATCGTCTCA
TATTCTTTAAATAACAACAAACACTGCCGGTTTTAAACCTAAATTCTATGTAATATATTTTTGAAAAAGT
ATATACATTTTCAACCCCGTTTATTTCATACTTTACAAAAACATTATTTATTGGTTTTCTATAACCATAG
TAAATGCCTAAAAATTTGTCCCCGTCTTTCATAGGATATAGATAAAGTTTTTGAATCTCTGATTTATCTA
ATAATTTTTCAAAAAAAATTATACACCGCTTTTGTTTGTTACTAACTACTCTATGCAATGCCTTTAATAT
TTTTGTGTGATATATATTTTTATCACCTTTTTTTTCTTTCAGCAGGAAGATACTTTCTTTTGGAAATTTA
ATTTTTTGTTCATTTATTCTTGCAGCCTTAAGTCCGATTTTCATATTTAATCCTTATATAGCCTTTCTAT
TTAATTCTTTTAAACTCAATAAACTTTTTTGGTTTTTCATTAGTTCTAATAATTCGCAATAATATGTGCA
AAACACTTTATTGTATTCTATTTTCTTTTGGTTATTCAAATATTCTTTTATAATTGGCTTTAGAAGTTCA
ATATTTACTTCTTTTTTTAGTTGTTCAATAAGGATATTGAAAATGTTTGTTTTTAAATCTTGATAATTTT
GTTGAGAATTTTCTTTTTTTCTTTCAATTGACTTCTCTAATTTACGCTTTATATTGTTTAAATCGCTATA
TTTATGACTTTCAATAATAAAATGAGGCTTAAATTTGTAATTTTCGTATATTTTTTGGAAACTTGTTTCT
AATTGTTTAGAATTATATTCATTTTTTTCAAATTCTTTTTGAGTGTTGCATAGAATTTCCTTTAATTTTT
CTTGTTTTTCTTTCATACAAGATTTAGTAAAATGTATATTTTTATTTTTTAGTAATTTAATTTCTATTAT
TTTTATGATTTTAAGTATTTTGATTATATTATCTTTATCAATATTTAAATTGAATAAAATTGTAAGAAAA
ATTGAAAGAATTTTTTTACATAAAAAGTTACATTTATTGAAGTAATTTCTTACTTGATACTTTTCTATTT
CATTAATCTTTCTTTCTTCTTTTATATTATTTTTATTATTTAAACACTCCTTTAAATCTACACTCCCATT
TTTAGTAAATCTATCTTTAAGGCCCCTTGAAACTCTATTTTGAAATCTTAAATCTTTTTTTTCTTGAAAG
TATTTATAGATTTTTTGGTAACATTCTTTTTTTGAAAAATTAAGTTGATAGTATATTTCGGTCCCCAAAT
TTACCCCTAAGTGTTTGTGATAATTAGTTGTGACTTTAAATTCTTTTTCTAATTTGTAAAGGTAATTTTG
CAGTGTTTTTAGTTTAACGGGTGTTTGACTATTTCTTTTAAGGTTTTCATTAAAGTAATAGAGTATGTTT
TTTTGTGTGTATTTCTTATATGTTTTATTTATGTACGCTAGTGTTGAGATAAGGACTACTAATTTATACT
GTAATTTATTGTAGCAAGTTGTGGTTTTACTGGTTTTGTTTATATTAGATAAGTTTTCCATTTATAGCTC
CTTGAATACCGGATTTTTTATCTATAAAGTATATATATCACAATTTTGATTTAAAAGTAAATTCTTTTTT
TAAAAATACAAAAATTTTTTATAAATTATATAGACCATGATATTGTATTAATACTAATTGATTTTAATTT
AAGGTTGAACTAAAATAAACATAGTTTTGTAGAAAATAATTTTTCATTATTTTGCTACTTGATATTGGAT
CGTAAAAATATTAGGGCTTTACAAAGTTCTTTTAAAAGAGAATTTAGTAAAGCCCTAAGTCTTTTAATAA
AAAATTTTTTGTAAAAAAGTTGGCAAAAATAGTTTTTGCTATATATTTATATATAAGAAAAAATTCAATA
CTCAAGGAGATAAAAAATGGAAAACTTAAACAATAATCCACAAAAAATTAATCAAATAAATAAGCAAACT
AATTTTATTGGTTTTGAAAATTTTATAGAACTTGATAATCAAGTTAATCAAACTAAAGAAAAAAGTAAAT
TAAGTAAGATAGGTAAGAAATTACCCGGAATAAGCAGTCAAGTCTAGTGCGGCCGCATGGCTTGTTATGA
CTGTTTTTTTGGGGTACAGTCTATGCCTCGGGCATCCAAGCAGCAAGCGCGTTACGCCGTGGGTCGATGT
TTGATGTTATGGAGCAGCAACGATGTTACGCAGCAGGGCAGTCGCCCTAAAACAAAGTTAAACATCATGA
GGAGGTAACGTCATGGTAAAAGATTGGATTCCTATTTCTCATGATAATTATAAACAAGTACAAGGACCAT
TTTATCATGGAACTAAAGCTAATTTAGCAATTGGTGATTTACTAACTACAGGATTTATTTCTCATTTTGA
AGATGGTCGAATTCTTAAACATATTTATTTTTCAGCTTTAATGGAACCAGCAGTTTGGGGAGCTGAACTT
GCTATGTCACTATCTGGTCTTGAAGGTCGTGGTTATATATATATAGTTGAACCAACAGGACCATTTGAAG
ATGATCCAAATCTTACAAATAAAAAATTTCCTGGTAATCCAACACAATCTTATAGAACTTGTGAACCTTT
AAGAATTGTTGGTGTTGTTGAAGATTGGGAAGGACATCCTGTTGAATTAATAAGAGGAATGTTAGATTCA
TTAGAAGATTTAAAACGTCGTGGTTTACATGTTATTGAAGATTAACCTGGCGCGCCAAATAATGCCCGTG
TCCCTGTTGAATAGGGACACGGTTTTTTAACAATTTTTTTATTCCTAGGCCTTAGTGGCCGGTACCCGGG
GATCCTTATTACTGGCCGCTTTCTAGCCTGGATACTTGTCTGGCTAGTTGCATTAGAGAGTCAGCTAGAG
CCCTAGGGCTAGCTGTTTGTGTATTCGGAGCCAGTGTAGTTTTTCTTTTTACTAACGATACGGGTAATAA
TTGATTGCCTTTTACAGCCTGACCTTGAGACAATTGCAAAAGTCTGTCCACAGAGGTTTGACCTAATAAT
CTAAAATCTTGTTTGATAGTAGTAAGTGGAGGTATGTAGCAACTAGAATCTTCTGTATCATCATAACCCA
CAACTGAAATATCAGCCCCAACTCTAAGTCCACTTTCAGTAATAGCTCGCATAGCTCCTAAAGCCATTTG
ATCATTAGCAACTAACATAGCAGTAGGGACAATGCCTTCATTTAACATTTGCATTGTTTGCTGAAATCCT
GACATAGCAGACCAATCTCCTTCTCTTTCTGCTATTGGTTGTATTTGATTTCTTGTTAAATACTTGTGCC
ATCCTGCTAATCTCAATCTGGCACTTACTGAACTTAAGGGACCTGCAAGTAGTGCAATTTGTTGATGGCC
TAATGCAACAAGGTGTTCAACTCCTAACCTTGTTCCATCTTCGTGAGAAAAAATTATAGAGTTTATTGGG
GTTTGGTCCGACACATCCAAAAACAATGCTGGAACATTAGTACATGCTGCTTCAACTGCAATCGCATCTT
GGTCATCAAGAGGATAATTAATTATAAGTCCACTAACACGTTGAGCTAATAAATTATGTACTGCTGCCTT
ACAAGCCTCTACACCTGATCTCTCAACCATTGATACAACAACGCTTGCACCAAGTTGATCAGCTCTCGAT
TTAATTGCGGCTACAATTTGACTAGGCGCATGTAATGCAAGTGATGATGTGGCAACTCCAATTAAAAGTG
ATTGTTTCCCCGCAAGTTGCTGAGCAACGCGATTTGGTATATAATTCAACTCTGCCATAGCTGCTTCAAC
CTTCTCTCTTGTTTTTGCAGATACATGACTTGCTTGGTTCACAACTCTCGAAACCGTTTGGTAGCTAACC
CCGGCATATTCAGCAACATCATACAAAGTAACAGGTTTCATGGATCATTCCTCCATGATAAAATTTAAAT
TTCTGACTTTGGCAAATCCTTTTGCCTGTTAAAAAGAATAGCACAAAAATTAAAAAAAAAGAAACGCAAA
TAGCAATAGCATTAAAAATAATTATTATTATTTATTTCTTTGATTAAAATCAAAAGCCTTTAATGTATTT
TCTTGATCTTTCATGCGCTTAACGGTAAAATCCAAGGTATTAAGTTCACCTTCCACTTTTCTCTCTCTAT
CTTCT
